Addgene plasmid #133447: SpyCatcher003
Purpose: Expresses SpyCatcher003 in bacterial cytoplasm
Depositing lab: Mark Howarth. Depositing organization: University of Oxford. Publication: Approaching infinite affinity through engineering of peptide-protein interaction. Keeble AH, Turkki P, Stokes S, Khairil Anuar INA, Rahikainen R, Hytonen VP, Howarth M. Proc Natl Acad Sci U S A. 2019 Dec 10. pii: 1909653116. doi: 10.1073/pnas.1909653116. PubMed 31822621.
Backbone
  Vector backbone: pDEST14
  Backbone manufacturer: Thermo Fisher Scientific
  Backbone size w/o insert (bp): 3641
  Total vector size (bp): 4076
  Vector type: Bacterial Expression
Growth in bacteria
  Bacterial resistance: Ampicillin, 100 μg/mL
  Growth temperature: 37°C
  Growth strain: DH5alpha
  Copy number: High Copy
Gene/Insert
  Gene/Insert name: SpyCatcher003
  Species: Synthetic
  Insert size (bp): 435
  Promoter: T7
  Tag / fusion protein: His6 (N terminal on backbone); TEV cleavage site (N terminal on insert); GSSGS (C terminal on insert)
  Cloning method: Gibson Cloning
  Sequencing primers: 5′ T7F; 3′ T7R
Terms and licenses: Academic/Nonprofit Terms; Industry Terms: Not Available to Industry
How to cite: SpyCatcher003 was a gift from Mark Howarth (Addgene plasmid # 133447 ; http://n2t.net/addgene:133447 ; RRID:Addgene_133447)
