[The description below was written by a language model from this plasmid's Addgene catalogue record and pLannotate feature annotations shown in this document.]
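Description:
SpyCatcher003 is a 4,076 bp bacterial expression plasmid built on the pDEST14 backbone for cytoplasmic production of the synthetic SpyCatcher003 protein in E. coli. It is propagated through a ColE1/pMB1-type origin and selected with ampicillin via the bla (AmpR) gene under its own promoter. The record lists it as high copy, although the feature table also detects the pBR322-derived bom site and a rop coding sequence, elements normally associated with copy-number restraint. An f1 origin is present as well, which would permit single-stranded DNA production with helper phage.

The 435 bp insert, introduced by Gibson cloning, sits in a classic T7 expression cassette: a T7 promoter, the phage T7 gene 10 ribosome binding site, the open reading frame, and a T7 terminator. Expression therefore requires a host supplying T7 RNA polymerase. The encoded protein carries an N-terminal His6 tag followed by a TEV protease cleavage site, allowing metal-affinity purification and optional tag removal, and ends with a short GSSGS sequence at the C terminus. The annotation also flags a second histidine-tag fragment and a fragment resembling a T7 gene 10B solubility tag just upstream of the terminator. The catalogue entry does not list these as fusion partners, so they may be backbone remnants lying outside the translated product.

SpyCatcher003 is an engineered protein partner of a peptide–protein pair. According to the associated publication's title, it was developed to approach infinite affinity in its interaction. The purified protein is typically used to couple to peptide-tagged partners in protein ligation, labelling and assembly work.
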