Features (pLannotate 1.2.2; 14 found; start..end, strand, type, name):
      1..19      +  promoter       T7 promoter: promoter for bacteriophage T7 RNA polymerase
     51..73      +  RBS            RBS: efficient ribosome binding site from bacteriophage T7 gene 10 (Olins and Rangwala, 1989)
     91..110     +  CDS            8xHis (fragment): 8xHis affinity tag
    132..152     +  CDS            TEV site: tobacco etch virus (TEV) protease recognition and cleavage site
    577..594     +  CDS            9xHis (fragment): 9xHis affinity tag
    604..653     +  CDS            SET1 (fragment): solubility-enhancement tag derived from T7 phage gene 10B
    661..708     +  terminator     T7 terminator: transcription terminator for bacteriophage T7 RNA polymerase
    745..1173    +  rep_origin     f1 ori (sequence partly withheld): f1 bacteriophage origin of replication; arrow indicates direction of (+) strand synthesis
   1226..1330    +  promoter       AmpR promoter: bla
   1331..2191    +  CDS            AmpR: β-lactamase; bla; confers resistance to ampicillin, carbenicillin, and related antibiotics
   2362..2950    +  rep_origin     ori: high-copy-number ColE1/pMB1/pBR322/pUC origin of replication
   3136..3275    -  misc_feature   bom: basis of mobility region from pBR322
   3377..3568    -  CDS            rop: Rop protein, which maintains plasmids at low copy number; rop
   3585..3965    +  CDS            YPB1_ECOLX: Protein predicted: Swiss-Prot protein existence level 4. From Escherichia coli.
>Addgene plasmid #133447 | SpyCatcher003 | addgene full sequence | sequence record 349847 | Addgene NGS Result
TAATACGACTCACTATAGGGAGACCACAACGGTTTCCCTCTAGAAATAATTTTGTTTAACTTTAAGAAGG
AGATATACATATGTCGTACTACCATCACCATCACCATCACGATTACGACATCCCAACGACCGAAAACCTG
TATTTTCAGGGCGCCATGGTAACCACCTTATCAGGTTTATCAGGTGAGCAAGGTCCGTCCGGTGATATGA
CAACTGAAGAAGATAGTGCTACCCATATTAAATTCTCAAAACGTGATGAGGACGGCCGTGAGTTAGCTGG
TGCAACTATGGAGTTGCGTGATTCATCTGGTAAAACTATTAGTACATGGATTTCAGATGGACATGTGAAG
GATTTCTACCTGTATCCAGGAAAATATACATTTGTCGAAACCGCAGCACCAGACGGTTATGAGGTAGCAA
CTCCAATTGAATTTACAGTTAATGAGGACGGTCAGGTTACTGTAGATGGTGAAGCAACTGAAGGTGACGC
TCATACTGGATCCAGTGGTAGCTAAATGGTTGATGCTTGAGGATCCGAATTCGAGCTCCGTCGACAAGCT
TGCGGCCGCACTCGAGCACCACCACCACCACCACTGAGATCCGGCTGCTAACAAAGCCCGAAAGGAAGCT
GAGTTGGCTGCTGCCACCGCTGAGCAATAACTAGCATAACCCCTTGGGGCCTCTAAACGGGTCTTGAGGG
GTTTTTTGCTGAAAGGAGGAACTATATCCGGATTGGCGAATGGG
[124 nt withheld, positions 745-868]
C
[91 nt withheld, positions 870-960]
A
[49 nt withheld, positions 962-1010]
CCTTTGACGTTGGAGTCCACGTTCTTT
[37 nt withheld, positions 1038-1074]
ACCCTATCTCGGTCTATTCTTTTGATTTATAAGGGATTTTGCCGATTTCGGCCTATTGGTTAAAAAATGA
GCTGATTTAACAAAAATTTAACGCGAATTTTAACAAAATATTAACGCTTACAATTTAGGTGGCACTTTTC
GGGGAAATGTGCGCGGAACCCCTATTTGTTTATTTTTCTAAATACATTCAAATATGTATCCGCTCATGAG
ACAATAACCCTGGTAAATGCTTCAATAATATTGAAAAAGGAAGAGTATGAGTATTCAACATTTCCGTGTC
GCCCTTATTCCCTTTTTTGCGGCATTTTGCCTTCCTGTTTTTGCTCACCCAGAAACGCTGGTGAAAGTAA
AAGATGCTGAAGATCAGTTGGGTGCACGAGTGGGTTACATCGAACTGGATCTCAACAGCGGTAAGATCCT
TGAGAGTTTTCGCCCCGAAGAACGTTTTCCAATGATGAGCACTTTTAAAGTTCTGCTATGTGGCGCGGTA
TTATCCCGTATTGACGCCGGGCAAGAGCAACTCGGTCGCCGCATACACTATTCTCAGAATGACTTGGTTG
AGTACTCACCAGTCACAGAAAAGCATCTTACGGATGGCATGACAGTAAGAGAATTATGCAGTGCTGCCAT
AACCATGAGTGATAACACTGCGGCCAACTTACTTCTGACAACGATCGGAGGACCGAAGGAGCTAACCGCT
TTTTTGCACAACATGGGGGATCATGTAACTCGCCTTGATCGTTGGGAACCGGAGCTGAATGAAGCCATAC
CAAACGACGAGCGTGACACCACGATGCCTGCAGCAATGGCAACAACGTTGCGCAAACTATTAACTGGCGA
ACTACTTACTCTAGCTTCCCGGCAACAATTAATAGACTGGATGGAGGCGGATAAAGTTGCAGGACCACTT
CTGCGCTCGGCCCTTCCGGCTGGCTGGTTTATTGCTGATAAATCTGGAGCCGGTGAGCGTGGGTCTCGCG
GTATCATTGCAGCACTGGGGCCAGATGGTAAGCCCTCCCGTATCGTAGTTATCTACACGACGGGGAGTCA
GGCAACTATGGATGAACGAAATAGACAGATCGCTGAGATAGGTGCCTCACTGATTAAGCATTGGTAACTG
TCAGACCAAGTTTACTCATATATACTTTAGATTGATTTAAAACTTCATTTTTAATTTAAAAGGATCTAGG
TGAAGATCCTTTTTGATAATCTCATGACCAAAATCCCTTAACGTGAGTTTTCGTTCCACTGAGCGTCAGA
CCCCGTAGAAAAGATCAAAGGATCTTCTTGAGATCCTTTTTTTCTGCGCGTAATCTGCTGCTTGCAAACA
AAAAAACCACCGCTACCAGCGGTGGTTTGTTTGCCGGATCAAGAGCTACCAACTCTTTTTCCGAAGGTAA
CTGGCTTCAGCAGAGCGCAGATACCAAATACTGTCCTTCTAGTGTAGCCGTAGTTAGGCCACCACTTCAA
GAACTCTGTAGCACCGCCTACATACCTCGCTCTGCTAATCCTGTTACCAGTGGCTGCTGCCAGTGGCGAT
AAGTCGTGTCTTACCGGGTTGGACTCAAGACGATAGTTACCGGATAAGGCGCAGCGGTCGGGCTGAACGG
GGGGTTCGTGCACACAGCCCAGCTTGGAGCGAACGACCTACACCGAACTGAGATACCTACAGCGTGAGCT
ATGAGAAAGCGCCACGCTTCCCGAAGGGAGAAAGGCGGACAGGTATCCGGTAAGCGGCAGGGTCGGAACA
GGAGAGCGCACGAGGGAGCTTCCAGGGGGAAACGCCTGGTATCTTTATAGTCCTGTCGGGTTTCGCCACC
TCTGACTTGAGCGTCGATTTTTGTGATGCTCGTCAGGGGGGCGGAGCCTATGGAAAAACGCCAGCAACGC
GGCCTTTTTACGGTTCCTGGCCTTTTGCTGGCCTTTTGCTCACATGTTCTTTCCTGCGTTATCCCCTGAT
TCTGTGGATAACCGTATTACCGCCTTTGAGTGAGCTGATACCGCTCGCCGCAGCCGAACGACCGAGCGCA
GCGAGTCAGTGAGCGAGGAAGCGGAAGAGCGCCTGATGCGGTATTTTCTCCTTACGCATCTGTGCGGTAT
TTCACACCGCAATGGTGCACTCTCAGTACAATCTGCTCTGATGCCGCATAGTTAAGCCAGTATACACTCC
GCTATCGCTACGTGACTGGGTCATGGCTGCGCCCCGACACCCGCCAACACCCGCTGACGCGCCCTGACGG
GCTTGTCTGCTCCCGGCATCCGCTTACAGACAAGCTGTGACCGTCTCCGGGAGCTGCATGTGTCAGAGGT
TTTCACCGTCATCACCGAAACGCGCGAGGCAGCTGCGGTAAAGCTCATCAGCGTGGTCGTGAAGCGATTC
ACAGATGTCTGCCTGTTCATCCGCGTCCAGCTCGTTGAGCTTCTCCAGAAGCGTTAATGTCTGGCTTCTG
ATAAAGCGGGCCATGTTAAGGGCGGTTTTTTCCTGTTTGGTCACTGATGCCTCCGTGTAAGGGGGATTTC
TGTTCATGGGGGTAATGATACCGATGAAACGAGAGAGGATGCTCACGATACGGGTTACTGATGATGAACA
TGCCCGGTTACTGGAACGTTGTGAGGGTAAACAACTGGCGGTATGGATGCGGCGGGACCAGAGAAAAATC
ACTCAGGGTCAATGCCAGCGCTTCGTTAATACAGATGTAGGTGTTCCACAGGGTAGCCAGCAGCATCCTG
CGATGCAGATCCGGAACATAATGGTGCAGGGCGCTGACTTCCGCGTTTCCAGACTTTACGAAACACGGAA
ACCGAAGACCATTCATGTTGTTGCTCAGGTCGCAGACGTTTTGCAGCAGCAGTCGCTTCACGTTCGCTCG
CGTATCGGTGATTCATTCTGCTAACCAGTAAGGCAACCCCGCCAGCCTAGCCGGGTCCTCAACGACAGGA
GCACGATCATGCGCACCCGTGGCCAGGACCCAACGCTGCCCGAGATCTCGATCCCGCGAAAT
