>Addgene plasmid #133447 | SpyCatcher003 | depositor partial sequence | sequence record 256434 | SpyCatcher003 gene 435 bp
ATGTCGTACTACCATCACCATCACCATCACGATTACGACATCCCAACGACCGAAAACCTGTATTTTCAGG
GCGCCATGGTAACCACCTTATCAGGTTTATCAGGTGAGCAAGGTCCGTCCGGTGATATGACAACTGAAGA
AGATAGTGCTACCCATATTAAATTCTCAAAACGTGATGAGGACGGCCGTGAGTTAGCTGGTGCAACTATG
GAGTTGCGTGATTCATCTGGTAAAACTATTAGTACATGGATTTCAGATGGACATGTGAAGGATTTCTACC
TGTATCCAGGAAAATATACATTTGTCGAAACCGCAGCACCAGACGGTTATGAGGTAGCAACTCCAATTGA
ATTTACAGTTAATGAGGACGGTCAGGTTACTGTAGATGGTGAAGCAACTGAAGGTGACGCTCATACTGGA
TCCAGTGGTAGCTAA
